>Addgene plasmid #22961 | HA-CREST (C89) | addgene partial sequence | sequence record 28855 | 22961 with CMV-F
GTCAGATCGCCTGGAGACGCCATCCACGCTGTTTTGACCTCCATAGAAGACACCGGGACCGATCCAGCCT
CCGCGGCCGGGAACGGTGCATTGGAACGCGGATTCCCCGTGCCAAGAGTGACGTAAGTACCGCCTATAGA
GTCTATAGGCCCACCCCCTTGGCTTCGTTAGAACGCGGCTACAATTAATACATAACCTTATGTATCATAC
ACATACGATTTAGGTGACACTATAGAATAACATCCACTTTGCCTTTCTCTCCACAGGTGTCCACTCCCAG
GTCCAACTGCACCTCGGTTCTATCGATTGAATTCCCGAACCGACAGTCGGTCTCTTCACCAAGGCCATTC
GCGCCACCATGGGCTACCCCTATGATGTGCCTGACTACGCAGATCTCAATGGTGGTGGTGGTGGGTCGAC
GATGTCCGTGGCCTTCGCGTCGGCGCGGCCGAGAGGCAAAGGGGAGGTCACTCAGCAGACCATCCAGAAG
ATGCTGGATGAGAACCACCACCTGATCCAGTGCATCCTGGACTACCAGAGCAAGGGCAAGACAGCCGAGT
GCACCCAGTACCAGCAGATCCTGCACCGGAACCTGGTCTACCTGGCCACCA
