[The description below was written by a language model from this plasmid's Addgene catalogue record.]
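Description:
HA-CREST (C89) is a mammalian expression plasmid built on the pRK5-HA backbone, which is recorded as about 5 kb without the insert. It is propagated in E. coli under ampicillin selection; the copy number is listed as unknown, and the record does not describe the origin of replication or any marker for selection in mammalian cells. No feature table accompanies the entry, so the exact layout of regulatory elements cannot be confirmed. The promoter is not stated explicitly, but the recommended 5′ sequencing primer is a CMV forward primer, which is consistent with the CMV promoter normally used to drive expression in pRK5-type vectors.

The insert is rat (R. norvegicus) CREST, the product of the Ss18l1 gene, a calcium-responsive transcriptional activator studied mainly in neurons. It was introduced by restriction cloning, with SalI at the 5′ end and a 3′ site recorded as "NocI" (possibly a typographical form of another enzyme name); whether either site survived cloning is not known. The coding sequence sits downstream of an HA epitope supplied by the backbone, so the protein is expressed with an N-terminal HA tag. The meaning of "C89" in the name is not explained, and the insert size is not given, so the record does not establish whether the construct encodes full-length CREST or a fragment or variant.

The plasmid is suited to transient expression of HA-tagged CREST in transfected mammalian cells. The tag allows detection or recovery of the protein with anti-HA antibodies, for example in western blotting, immunofluorescence or co-immunoprecipitation.
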