Addgene plasmid #22961: HA-CREST (C89)
Depositing lab: Anirvan Ghosh. Depositing organization: University of California, San Diego (UCSD).
Backbone
  Vector backbone: pRK5-HA
  Backbone size w/o insert (bp): 5000
  Vector type: Mammalian Expression
Growth in bacteria
  Bacterial resistance: Ampicillin, 100 μg/mL
  Growth temperature: 37°C
  Growth strain: DH5alpha
  Copy number: Unknown
Gene/Insert
  Gene/Insert name: CREST
  Species: R. norvegicus (rat)
  Entrez Gene: Ss18l1 (a.k.a. CREST)
  Tag / fusion protein: HA (N terminal on backbone)
  Cloning method: Restriction Enzyme; 5′ cloning site SalI (unknown if destroyed); 3′ cloning site NocI (unknown if destroyed)
  Sequencing primers: 5′ CMV-F
Terms and licenses: Academic/Nonprofit Terms; Industry Terms: Not Available to Industry
How to cite: HA-CREST (C89) was a gift from Anirvan Ghosh (Addgene plasmid # 22961 ; http://n2t.net/addgene:22961 ; RRID:Addgene_22961)
